Addgene plasmid #75113: pCIneo RYR-1
Purpose: Clone encoding rabbit ryanodine receptor in mammalian expression vector
Depositing lab: Paul Allen & Robert Dirksen. Depositing organization: Brigham and Women's Hospital. Publication: Two regions of the ryanodine receptor involved in coupling with L-type Ca2+ channels. Nakai J, Sekiguchi N, Rando TA, Allen PD, Beam KG. J Biol Chem. 1998 May 29;273(22):13403-6. PubMed 9593671.
Backbone
  Vector backbone: pCIneo
  Backbone manufacturer: Promega
  Backbone size w/o insert (bp): 5462
  Total vector size (bp): 20594
  Vector type: Mammalian Expression
  Selectable markers: Neomycin (select with G418)
Growth in bacteria
  Bacterial resistance: Ampicillin, 100 μg/mL
  Growth temperature: 37°C
  Growth strain: DH5alpha
  Copy number: High Copy
Gene/Insert
  Gene/Insert name: Ryanodine receptor 1 (alt name: RYR1)
  Species: Rabbit
  Insert size (bp): 15132
  GenBank ID: NM_001101718
  Promoter: CMV
  Cloning method: Restriction Enzyme; 5′ cloning site MluI (not destroyed); 3′ cloning site XbaI (not destroyed)
  Sequencing primers: 5′ T7; 3′ T3
Resource information
  A portion of this plasmid was derived from a plasmid made by: Dr Paul D Allen, UC Davis
Terms and licenses: Academic/Nonprofit Terms; Industry Terms: Not Available to Industry
How to cite: pCIneo RYR-1 was a gift from Paul Allen & Robert Dirksen (Addgene plasmid # 75113 ; http://n2t.net/addgene:75113 ; RRID:Addgene_75113)
