[The description below was written by a language model from this plasmid's Addgene catalogue record and pLannotate feature annotations shown in this document.]
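Description:
pCIneo RYR-1 is a mammalian expression plasmid of about 20.6 kb in which the full-length rabbit skeletal muscle ryanodine receptor (RYR1) cDNA, roughly 15.1 kb, has been cloned between the MluI and XbaI sites of the commercial pCI-neo backbone. RYR1 is the large sarcoplasmic reticulum calcium release channel that releases Ca2+ into the cytoplasm after T-tubule depolarization and so triggers muscle contraction. The annotated coding sequence occupies most of the plasmid, and no epitope tag or reporter fusion is recorded.

Expression is driven by the human cytomegalovirus immediate-early enhancer and promoter. This is followed by a chimeric β-globin/immunoglobulin intron, which generally improves mRNA processing and expression, and transcripts end at an SV40 polyadenylation signal downstream of the insert. T7 and T3 phage promoters flank the cloning region and serve as sequencing primer sites, with T7 oriented to allow in vitro sense transcription. A separate cassette, consisting of the SV40 enhancer/early promoter, the neomycin phosphotransferase gene and a synthetic poly(A) signal, permits G418 selection of stably transfected mammalian cells. In bacteria the plasmid replicates from a high-copy ColE1/pUC-type origin and is selected with ampicillin through β-lactamase. An f1 origin is also present for single-stranded DNA production. The short lacZα, rop, bom and large T antigen fragments in the feature table are backbone remnants, not functional elements.

The construct is suited to heterologous expression of RYR1 in cultured cells. The associated study concerned the receptor regions involved in coupling with L-type calcium channels, which points to use in work on excitation-contraction coupling and channel function.
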