Features (pLannotate 1.2.2; 19 found; start..end, strand, type, name):
      1..15111   +  CDS            RYR1 (sequence withheld): RYR1_RABIT - Experimental evidence at protein level: Swiss-Prot protein existence level 1. Calcium channel that mediates the release of Ca(2+) from the sarcoplasmic reticulum into the cytoplasm and thereby plays a key role in triggering muscle contraction following depolarization of T-tubules (PubMed:3722165, PubMed:10388749, PubMed:10097181, PubMed:12732639, PubMed:22036948, PubMed:26245150, PubMed:27662087). Repeated very high- level exercise increases the open probability of the channel and leads to Ca(2+) leaking into the cytoplasm (By similarity). Can also mediate the release of Ca(2+) fr
  15148..15165   -  promoter       T3 promoter (fragment): promoter for bacteriophage T3 RNA polymerase
  15183..15304   -  polyA_signal   SV40 poly(A) signal: SV40 polyadenylation signal
  15327..15395   -  CDS            large T antigen (fragment): large T antigen from SV40 (simian virus 40)
  15419..15486   +  CDS            lacZα (fragment): LacZα fragment of β-galactosidase; lacZ fragment
  15490..15918   +  rep_origin     f1 ori (sequence partly withheld): f1 bacteriophage origin of replication; arrow indicates direction of (+) strand synthesis
  15946..15997   -  misc_feature   bom (fragment): basis of mobility region from pBR322
  16062..16419   +  promoter       SV40 promoter: SV40 enhancer and early promoter
  16470..17261   +  CDS            neo: KKA2_KLEPN - Also known as kan, nptII. Experimental evidence at protein level: Swiss-Prot protein existence level 1. Resistance to kanamycin, neomycin, paromomycin, ribostamycin, butirosin and gentamicin B. From Klebsiella pneumoniae.
  17328..17376   +  polyA_signal   poly(A) signal: synthetic polyadenylation signal
  17396..17450   -  misc_feature   bom (fragment): basis of mobility region from pBR322
  17552..17587   -  CDS            rop (fragment): Rop protein, which maintains plasmids at low copy number; rop
  17682..17786   +  promoter       AmpR promoter: bla
  17787..18647   +  CDS            AmpR: β-lactamase; bla; confers resistance to ampicillin, carbenicillin, and related antibiotics
  18818..19406   +  rep_origin     ori: high-copy-number ColE1/pMB1/pBR322/pUC origin of replication
  19619..19996   +  enhancer       CMV enhancer: human cytomegalovirus immediate early enhancer
  19997..20208   +  promoter       CMV promoter: human cytomegalovirus (CMV) immediate early promoter
  20369..20501   +  intron         chimeric intron: chimera between introns from human β-globin and immunoglobulin heavy chain genes
  20546..20564   +  promoter       T7 promoter: promoter for bacteriophage T7 RNA polymerase
>Addgene plasmid #75113 | pCIneo RYR-1 | addgene full sequence | sequence record 331050 | Addgene NGS Result
[15111 nt withheld, positions 1-15111]
TGATCTAGTTCTAGAGTCGACCCGGGCGGCCGCTTCCCTTTAGTGAGGGTTAATGCTTCGAGCAGACATG
ATAAGATACATTGATGAGTTTGGACAAACCACAACTAGAATGCAGTGAAAAAAATGCTTTATTTGTGAAA
TTTGTGATGCTATTGCTTTATTTGTAACCATTATAAGCTGCAATAAACAAGTTAACAACAACAATTGCAT
TCATTTTATGTTTCAGGTTCAGGGGGAGATGTGGGAGGTTTTTTAAAGCAAGTAAAACCTCTACAAATGT
GGTAAAATCCGATAAGGATCGATCCGGGCTGGCGTAATAGCGAAGAGGCCCGCACCGATCGCCCTTCCCA
ACAGTTGCGCAGCCTGAATGGCGAATGG
[124 nt withheld, positions 15490-15613]
C
[91 nt withheld, positions 15615-15705]
A
[49 nt withheld, positions 15707-15755]
CCTTTGACGTTGGAGTCCACGTTCTTT
[37 nt withheld, positions 15783-15819]
ACCCTATCTCGGTCTATTCTTTTGATTTATAAGGGATTTTGCCGATTTCGGCCTATTGGTTAAAAAATGA
GCTGATTTAACAAAAATTTAACGCGAATTTTAACAAAATATTAACGCTTACAATTTCCTGATGCGGTATT
TTCTCCTTACGCATCTGTGCGGTATTTCACACCGCATACGCGGATCTGCGCAGCACCATGGCCTGAAATA
ACCTCTGAAAGAGGAACTTGGTTAGGTACCTTCTGAGGCGGAAAGAACCAGCTGTGGAATGTGTGTCAGT
TAGGGTGTGGAAAGTCCCCAGGCTCCCCAGCAGGCAGAAGTATGCAAAGCATGCATCTCAATTAGTCAGC
AACCAGGTGTGGAAAGTCCCCAGGCTCCCCAGCAGGCAGAAGTATGCAAAGCATGCATCTCAATTAGTCA
GCAACCATAGTCCCGCCCCTAACTCCGCCCATCCCGCCCCTAACTCCGCCCAGTTCCGCCCATTCTCCGC
CCCATGGCTGACTAATTTTTTTTATTTATGCAGAGGCCGAGGCCGCCTCGGCCTCTGAGCTATTCCAGAA
GTAGTGAGGAGGCTTTTTTGGAGGCCTAGGCTTTTGCAAAAAGCTTGATTCTTCTGACACAACAGTCTCG
AACTTAAGGCTAGAGCCACCATGATTGAACAAGATGGATTGCACGCAGGTTCTCCGGCCGCTTGGGTGGA
GAGGCTATTCGGCTATGACTGGGCACAACAGACAATCGGCTGCTCTGATGCCGCCGTGTTCCGGCTGTCA
GCGCAGGGGCGCCCGGTTCTTTTTGTCAAGACCGACCTGTCCGGTGCCCTGAATGAACTGCAGGACGAGG
CAGCGCGGCTATCGTGGCTGGCCACGACGGGCGTTCCTTGCGCAGCTGTGCTCGACGTTGTCACTGAAGC
GGGAAGGGACTGGCTGCTATTGGGCGAAGTGCCGGGGCAGGATCTCCTGTCATCTCACCTTGCTCCTGCC
GAGAAAGTATCCATCATGGCTGATGCAATGCGGCGGCTGCATACGCTTGATCCGGCTACCTGCCCATTCG
ACCACCAAGCGAAACATCGCATCGAGCGAGCACGTACTCGGATGGAAGCCGGTCTTGTCGATCAGGATGA
TCTGGACGAAGAGCATCAGGGGCTCGCGCCAGCCGAACTGTTCGCCAGGCTCAAGGCGCGCATGCCCGAC
GGCGAGGATCTCGTCGTGACCCATGGCGATGCCTGCTTGCCGAATATCATGGTGGAAAATGGCCGCTTTT
CTGGATTCATCGACTGTGGCCGGCTGGGTGTGGCGGACCGCTATCAGGACATAGCGTTGGCTACCCGTGA
TATTGCTGAAGAGCTTGGCGGCGAATGGGCTGACCGCTTCCTCGTGCTTTACGGTATCGCCGCTCCCGAT
TCGCAGCGCATCGCCTTCTATCGCCTTCTTGACGAGTTCTTCTGAGCGGGACTCTGGGGTTCGAAATGAC
CGACCAAGCGACGCCCAACCTGCCATCACGATGGCCGCAATAAAATATCTTTATTTTCATTACATCTGTG
TGTTGGTTTTTTGTGTGAATCGATAGCGATAAGGATCCGCGTATGGTGCACTCTCAGTACAATCTGCTCT
GATGCCGCATAGTTAAGCCAGCCCCGACACCCGCCAACACCCGCTGACGCGCCCTGACGGGCTTGTCTGC
TCCCGGCATCCGCTTACAGACAAGCTGTGACCGTCTCCGGGAGCTGCATGTGTCAGAGGTTTTCACCGTC
ATCACCGAAACGCGCGAGACGAAAGGGCCTCGTGATACGCCTATTTTTATAGGTTAATGTCATGATAATA
ATGGTTTCTTAGACGTCAGGTGGCACTTTTCGGGGAAATGTGCGCGGAACCCCTATTTGTTTATTTTTCT
AAATACATTCAAATATGTATCCGCTCATGAGACAATAACCCTGATAAATGCTTCAATAATATTGAAAAAG
GAAGAGTATGAGTATTCAACATTTCCGTGTCGCCCTTATTCCCTTTTTTGCGGCATTTTGCCTTCCTGTT
TTTGCTCACCCAGAAACGCTGGTGAAAGTAAAAGATGCTGAAGATCAGTTGGGTGCACGAGTGGGTTACA
TCGAACTGGATCTCAACAGCGGTAAGATCCTTGAGAGTTTTCGCCCCGAAGAACGTTTTCCAATGATGAG
CACTTTTAAAGTTCTGCTATGTGGCGCGGTATTATCCCGTATTGACGCCGGGCAAGAGCAACTCGGTCGC
CGCATACACTATTCTCAGAATGACTTGGTTGAGTACTCACCAGTCACAGAAAAGCATCTTACGGATGGCA
TGACAGTAAGAGAATTATGCAGTGCTGCCATAACCATGAGTGATAACACTGCGGCCAACTTACTTCTGAC
AACGATCGGAGGACCGAAGGAGCTAACCGCTTTTTTGCACAACATGGGGGATCATGTAACTCGCCTTGAT
CGTTGGGAACCGGAGCTGAATGAAGCCATACCAAACGACGAGCGTGACACCACGATGCCTGTAGCAATGG
CAACAACGTTGCGCAAACTATTAACTGGCGAACTACTTACTCTAGCTTCCCGGCAACAATTAATAGACTG
GATGGAGGCGGATAAAGTTGCAGGACCACTTCTGCGCTCGGCCCTTCCGGCTGGCTGGTTTATTGCTGAT
AAATCTGGAGCCGGTGAGCGTGGGTCTCGCGGTATCATTGCAGCACTGGGGCCAGATGGTAAGCCCTCCC
GTATCGTAGTTATCTACACGACGGGGAGTCAGGCAACTATGGATGAACGAAATAGACAGATCGCTGAGAT
AGGTGCCTCACTGATTAAGCATTGGTAACTGTCAGACCAAGTTTACTCATATATACTTTAGATTGATTTA
AAACTTCATTTTTAATTTAAAAGGATCTAGGTGAAGATCCTTTTTGATAATCTCATGACCAAAATCCCTT
AACGTGAGTTTTCGTTCCACTGAGCGTCAGACCCCGTAGAAAAGATCAAAGGATCTTCTTGAGATCCTTT
TTTTCTGCGCGTAATCTGCTGCTTGCAAACAAAAAAACCACCGCTACCAGCGGTGGTTTGTTTGCCGGAT
CAAGAGCTACCAACTCTTTTTCCGAAGGTAACTGGCTTCAGCAGAGCGCAGATACCAAATACTGTTCTTC
TAGTGTAGCCGTAGTTAGGCCACCACTTCAAGAACTCTGTAGCACCGCCTACATACCTCGCTCTGCTAAT
CCTGTTACCAGTGGCTGCTGCCAGTGGCGATAAGTCGTGTCTTACCGGGTTGGACTCAAGACGATAGTTA
CCGGATAAGGCGCAGCGGTCGGGCTGAACGGGGGGTTCGTGCACACAGCCCAGCTTGGAGCGAACGACCT
ACACCGAACTGAGATACCTACAGCGTGAGCTATGAGAAAGCGCCACGCTTCCCGAAGGGAGAAAGGCGGA
CAGGTATCCGGTAAGCGGCAGGGTCGGAACAGGAGAGCGCACGAGGGAGCTTCCAGGGGGAAACGCCTGG
TATCTTTATAGTCCTGTCGGGTTTCGCCACCTCTGACTTGAGCGTCGATTTTTGTGATGCTCGTCAGGGG
GGCGGAGCCTATGGAAAAACGCCAGCAACGCGGCCTTTTTACGGTTCCTGGCCTTTTGCTGGCCTTTTGC
TCACATGGCTCGACAGATCTTCAATATTGGCCATTAGCCATATTATTCATTGGTTATATAGCATAAATCA
ATATTGGCTATTGGCCATTGCATACGTTGTATCTATATCATAATATGTACATTTATATTGGCTCATGTCC
AATATGACCGCCATGTTGGCATTGATTATTGACTAGTTATTAATAGTAATCAATTACGGGGTCATTAGTT
CATAGCCCATATATGGAGTTCCGCGTTACATAACTTACGGTAAATGGCCCGCCTGGCTGACCGCCCAACG
ACCCCCGCCCATTGACGTCAATAATGACGTATGTTCCCATAGTAACGCCAATAGGGACTTTCCATTGACG
TCAATGGGTGGAGTATTTACGGTAAACTGCCCACTTGGCAGTACATCAAGTGTATCATATGCCAAGTCCG
CCCCCTATTGACGTCAATGACGGTAAATGGCCCGCCTGGCATTATGCCCAGTACATGACCTTACGGGACT
TTCCTACTTGGCAGTACATCTACGTATTAGTCATCGCTATTACCATGGTGATGCGGTTTTGGCAGTACAC
CAATGGGCGTGGATAGCGGTTTGACTCACGGGGATTTCCAAGTCTCCACCCCATTGACGTCAATGGGAGT
TTGTTTTGGCACCAAAATCAACGGGACTTTCCAAAATGTCGTAACAACTGCGATCGCCCGCCCCGTTGAC
GCAAATGGGCGGTAGGCGTGTACGGTGGGAGGTCTATATAAGCAGAGCTCGTTTAGTGAACCGTCAGATC
ACTAGAAGCTTTATTGCGGTAGTTTATCACAGTTAAATTGCTAACGCAGTCAGTGCTTCTGACACAACAG
TCTCGAACTTAAGCTGCAGTGACTCTCTTAAGGTAGCCTTGCAGAAGTTGGTCGTGAGGCACTGGGCAGG
TAAGTATCAAGGTTACAAGACAGGTTTAAGGAGACCAATAGAAACTGGGCTTGTCGAGACAGAGAAGACT
CTTGCGTTTCTGATAGGCACCTATTGGTCTTACTGACATCCACTTTGCCTTTCTCTCCACAGGTGTCCAC
TCCCAGTTCAATTACAGCTCTTAAGGCTAGAGTACTTAATACGACTCACTATAGGCTAGCCTCGAGAATT
CACGCGTGCCGCC
